Addgene plasmid #174142: pKHH030_sgCtrl#1
Purpose: Lentiviral vector expressing a control sgRNA that targets a safe harbor site
Depositing lab: Julien Sage. Depositing organization: Stanford University. Publication: The AMBRA1 E3 ligase adaptor regulates the stability of cyclin D. Chaikovsky AC, Li C, Jeng EE, Loebell S, Lee MC, Murray CW, Cheng R, Demeter J, Swaney DL, Chen SH, Newton BW, Johnson JR, Drainas AP, Shue YT, Seoane JA, Srinivasan P, He A, Yoshida A, Hipkins SQ, McCrea E, Poltorack CD, Krogan NJ, Diehl JA, Kong C, Jackson PK, Curtis C, Petrov DA, Bassik MC, Winslow MM, Sage J. Nature. 2021 Apr;592(7856):794-798. doi: 10.1038/s41586-021-03474-7. Epub 2021 Apr 14. PubMed 33854239.
Backbone
  Vector backbone: pKHH030
  Vector type: Mammalian Expression, Lentiviral, CRISPR
  Selectable markers: Puromycin ; GFP
Growth in bacteria
  Bacterial resistance: Ampicillin, 100 μg/mL
  Growth temperature: 37°C
  Growth strain: NEB Stable
  Copy number: High Copy
Gene/Insert
  Gene/Insert name: Control sgRNA
  gRNA/shRNA sequence: GTGAGCCTATATTAATTGG
  Species: H. sapiens (human)
  Insert size (bp): 19
  Promoter: hU6
  Cloning method: Restriction Enzyme; 5′ cloning site BbsI (destroyed during cloning); 3′ cloning site BbsI (destroyed during cloning)
Terms and licenses: Academic/Nonprofit Terms; Industry Terms: Not Available to Industry
How to cite: pKHH030_sgCtrl#1 was a gift from Julien Sage (Addgene plasmid # 174142 ; http://n2t.net/addgene:174142 ; RRID:Addgene_174142)
