[The description below was written by a language model from this plasmid's Addgene catalogue record and pLannotate feature annotations shown in this document.]
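Description:
pKHH030_sgCtrl#1 is an 8.8 kb HIV-1-based lentiviral CRISPR guide vector built on the pKHH030 backbone. It expresses a control sgRNA directed at a human safe harbor site, so that Cas9 cutting occurs without disrupting a gene of interest. In bacteria it is maintained through a high-copy ColE1/pUC-type origin and selected with ampicillin via β-lactamase. The record lists a recombination-tolerant growth strain, as is common for plasmids carrying repeated LTR sequences.

The viral transfer cassette begins with a CMV enhancer/promoter fused to a truncated 5' LTR, an arrangement that drives genomic RNA production in packaging cells. This is followed by the Ψ packaging signal with a gag fragment, the Rev response element for Rev-dependent nuclear export, and the cPPT/CTS. The cassette closes with a WPRE, which boosts transcript expression, a nef fragment and a second truncated LTR annotation at the 3' end.

Within this frame, the human U6 RNA polymerase III promoter drives the 19-nt control spacer, which was inserted between BbsI sites that were destroyed during cloning. The spacer is joined to a Streptococcus pyogenes Cas9 guide scaffold, annotated as a tracrRNA fragment. Downstream, an EF-1α promoter drives puromycin N-acetyltransferase followed by EGFP, giving both drug selection and fluorescent tracking of transduced cells. The annotation does not identify the short linker between these two coding sequences. A single loxP site lies after EGFP, and its purpose is not stated.

The plasmid encodes no Cas9, so the nuclease must be supplied separately. It serves as a negative-control guide alongside gene-targeting sgRNAs in human cell knockout experiments.
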