Features (pLannotate 1.2.2; 23 found; start..end, strand, type, name):
    138..517     +  enhancer       CMV enhancer: human cytomegalovirus immediate early enhancer
    518..717     +  promoter       CMV promoter: human cytomegalovirus (CMV) immediate early promoter
    735..915     +  LTR            5' LTR (truncated): truncated 5' long terminal repeat (LTR) from HIV-1
    962..1087    +  misc_feature   HIV-1 Ψ: packaging signal of human immunodeficiency virus type 1
   1071..1409    +  CDS            HIV-1 gag (fragment): gag protein from human immunodeficiency virus 1; gag
   1584..1817    +  misc_feature   RRE: The Rev response element (RRE) of HIV-1 allows for Rev-dependent mRNA export from the nucleus to the cytoplasm.
   2194..2294    +  CDS            Rev (fragment): human immunodeficiency virus 1 (HIV-1) Rev protein; rev; enhances nuclear export of unspliced and incompletely spliced viral mRNAs
   2344..2461    +  misc_feature   cPPT/CTS: central polypurine tract and central termination sequence of HIV-1
   2529..2769    +  promoter       U6 promoter: RNA polymerase III promoter for human U6 snRNA
   2815..2882    +  misc_RNA       tracrRNA (fragment): trans-activating CRISPR RNA for the Streptococcus pyogenes CRISPR/Cas9 system
   2941..4112    +  promoter       EF-1α promoter: strong constitutive promoter for human elongation factor EF-1α
   4124..4720    +  CDS            PuroR: puromycin N-acetyltransferase; pac from Streptomyces alboniger; confers resistance to puromycin
   4796..5515    +  CDS            EGFP: the original enhanced GFP (Yang et al., 1996) mammalian codon-optimized
   5538..5571    +  protein_bind   loxP: Cre-mediated recombination occurs in the 8-bp core sequence (GCATACAT). Cre recombinase
   5604..5627    +  misc_feature   MCS (fragment): pBluescript multiple cloning site
   5627..6215    +  misc_feature   WPRE: woodchuck hepatitis virus posttranscriptional regulatory element
   6216..6235    +  misc_feature   MCS (fragment): pBluescript multiple cloning site
   6237..6737    +  CDS            nef (fragment): NEF_HV1LA - Experimental evidence at protein level: Swiss-Prot protein existence level 1. Extracellular Nef protein targets CD4(+) T-lymphocytes for apoptosis by interacting with CXCR4 surface receptors. From Human immunodeficiency virus type 1 group M subtype B (isolate Lai) (HIV-1).
   6744..6924    +  LTR            5' LTR (truncated): truncated 5' long terminal repeat (LTR) from HIV-1
   6986..7574    -  rep_origin     ori: high-copy-number ColE1/pMB1/pBR322/pUC origin of replication
   7744..8604    -  CDS            AmpR: β-lactamase; bla; confers resistance to ampicillin, carbenicillin, and related antibiotics
   8605..8709    -  promoter       AmpR promoter: bla
   8768..8820    -  misc_feature   bom (fragment): basis of mobility region from pBR322
>Addgene plasmid #174142 | pKHH030_sgCtrl#1 | addgene full sequence | sequence record 342339 | Addgene NGS Result
GTTGGAGGTCGCTGAGTAGTGCGCGAGCAAAATTTAAGCTACAACAAGGCAAGGCTTGACCGACAATTGC
ATGAAGAATCTGCTTAGGGTTAGGCGTTTTGCGCTGCTTCGCGATGTACGGGCCAGATATACGCGTTGAC
ATTGATTATTGACTAGTTATTAATAGTAATCAATTACGGGGTCATTAGTTCATAGCCCATATATGGAGTT
CCGCGTTACATAACTTACGGTAAATGGCCCGCCTGGCTGACCGCCCAACGACCCCCGCCCATTGACGTCA
ATAATGACGTATGTTCCCATAGTAACGCCAATAGGGACTTTCCATTGACGTCAATGGGTGGAGTATTTAC
GGTAAACTGCCCACTTGGCAGTACATCAAGTGTATCATATGCCAAGTACGCCCCCTATTGACGTCAATGA
CGGTAAATGGCCCGCCTGGCATTATGCCCAGTACATGACCTTATGGGACTTTCCTACTTGGCAGTACATC
TACGTATTAGTCATCGCTATTACCATGGTGATGCGGTTTTGGCAGTACATCAATGGGCGTGGATAGCGGT
TTGACTCACGGGGATTTCCAAGTCTCCACCCCATTGACGTCAATGGGAGTTTGTTTTGGCACCAAAATCA
ACGGGACTTTCCAAAATGTCGTAACAACTCCGCCCCATTGACGCAAATGGGCGGTAGGCGTGTACGGTGG
GAGGTCTATATAAGCAGCGCGTTTTGCCTGTACTGGGTCTCTCTGGTTAGACCAGATCTGAGCCTGGGAG
CTCTCTGGCTAACTAGGGAACCCACTGCTTAAGCCTCAATAAAGCTTGCCTTGAGTGCTTCAAGTAGTGT
GTGCCCGTCTGTTGTGTGACTCTGGTAACTAGAGATCCCTCAGACCCTTTTAGTCAGTGTGGAAAATCTC
TAGCAGTGGCGCCCGAACAGGGACTTGAAAGCGAAAGGGAAACCAGAGGAGCTCTCTCGACGCAGGACTC
GGCTTGCTGAAGCGCGCACGGCAAGAGGCGAGGGGCGGCGACTGGTGAGTACGCCAAAAATTTTGACTAG
CGGAGGCTAGAAGGAGAGAGATGGGTGCGAGAGCGTCAGTATTAAGCGGGGGAGAATTAGATCGCGATGG
GAAAAAATTCGGTTAAGGCCAGGGGGAAAGAAAAAATATAAATTAAAACATATAGTATGGGCAAGCAGGG
AGCTAGAACGATTCGCAGTTAATCCTGGCCTGTTAGAAACATCAGAAGGCTGTAGACAAATACTGGGACA
GCTACAACCATCCCTTCAGACAGGATCAGAAGAACTTAGATCATTATATAATACAGTAGCAACCCTCTAT
TGTGTGCATCAAAGGATAGAGATAAAAGACACCAAGGAAGCTTTAGACAAGATAGAGGAAGAGCAAAACA
AAAGTAAGACCACCGCACAGCAAGCGGCCGGCCGCTGATCTTCAGACCTGGAGGAGGAGATATGAGGGAC
AATTGGAGAAGTGAATTATATAAATATAAAGTAGTAAAAATTGAACCATTAGGAGTAGCACCCACCAAGG
CAAAGAGAAGAGTGGTGCAGAGAGAAAAAAGAGCAGTGGGAATAGGAGCTTTGTTCCTTGGGTTCTTGGG
AGCAGCAGGAAGCACTATGGGCGCAGCGTCAATGACGCTGACGGTACAGGCCAGACAATTATTGTCTGGT
ATAGTGCAGCAGCAGAACAATTTGCTGAGGGCTATTGAGGCGCAACAGCATCTGTTGCAACTCACAGTCT
GGGGCATCAAGCAGCTCCAGGCAAGAATCCTGGCTGTGGAAAGATACCTAAAGGATCAACAGCTCCTGGG
GATTTGGGGTTGCTCTGGAAAACTCATTTGCACCACTGCTGTGCCTTGGAATGCTAGTTGGAGTAATAAA
TCTCTGGAACAGATTTGGAATCACACGACCTGGATGGAGTGGGACAGAGAAATTAACAATTACACAAGCT
TAATACACTCCTTAATTGAAGAATCGCAAAACCAGCAAGAAAAGAATGAACAAGAATTATTGGAATTAGA
TAAATGGGCAAGTTTGTGGAATTGGTTTAACATAACAAATTGGCTGTGGTATATAAAATTATTCATAATG
ATAGTAGGAGGCTTGGTAGGTTTAAGAATAGTTTTTGCTGTACTTTCTATAGTGAATAGAGTTAGGCAGG
GATATTCACCATTATCGTTTCAGACCCACCTCCCAACCCCGAGGGGACCCGACAGGCCCGAAGGAATAGA
AGAAGAAGGTGGAGAGAGAGACAGAGACAGATCCATTCGATTAGTGAACGGATCGGCACTGCGTGCGCCA
ATTCTGCAGACAAATGGCAGTATTCATCCACAATTTTAAAAGAAAAGGGGGGATTGGGGGGTACAGTGCA
GGGGAAAGAATAGTAGACATAATAGCAACAGACATACAAACTAAAGAATTACAAAAACAAATTACAAAAA
TTCAAAATTTTCGGGTTTATTACAGGGACAGCAGAGATCCAGTTTGGTTAGTACCGGGCCCGCTCTCGAG
GCGGCCGCGAGGGCCTATTTCCCATGATTCCTTCATATTTGCATATACGATACAAGGCTGTTAGAGAGAT
AATTGGAATTAATTTGACTGTAAACACAAAGATATTAGTACAAAATACGTGACGTAGAAAGTAATAATTT
CTTGGGTAGTTTGCAGTTTTAAAATTATGTTTTAAAATGGACTATCATATGCTTACCGTAACTTGAAAGT
ATTTCGATTTCTTGGCTTTATATATCTTGTGGAAAGGACGAAACACCGTGAGCCTATATTAATTGGGTTT
AAGAGCTAAGCTGGAAACAGCATAGCAAGTTTAAATAAGGCTAGTCCGTTATCAACTTGAAAAAGTGGCA
CCGAGTCGGTGCTTTTTTTCCTAGGGGATCCATTATCTAGAGCGTGGATAACCGTATTACCGCCATGCAT
GTGCCCGTCAGTGGGCAGAGCGCACATCGCCCACAGTCCCCGAGAAGTTGGGGGGAGGGGTCGGCAATTG
AACCGGTGCCTAGAGAAGGTGGCGCGGGGTAAACTGGGAAAGTGATGTCGTGTACTGGCTCCGCCTTTTT
CCCGAGGGTGGGGGAGAACCGTATATAAGTGCAGTAGTCGCCGTGAACGTTCTTTTTCGCAACGGGTTTG
CCGCCAGAACACAGGTAAGTGCCGTGTGTGGTTCCCGCGGGCCTGGCCTCTTTACGGGTTATGGCCCTTG
CGTGCCTTGAATTACTTCCACCTGGCTGCAGTACGTGATTCTTGATCCCGAGCTTCGGGTTGGAAGTGGG
TGGGAGAGTTCGAGGCCTTGCGCTTAAGGAGCCCCTTCGCCTCGTGCTTGAGTTGAGGCCTGGCCTGGGC
GCTGGGGCCGCCGCGTGCGAATCTGGTGGCACCTTCGCGCCTGTCTCGCTGCTTTCGATAAGTCTCTAGC
CATTTAAAATTTTTGATGACCTGCTGCGACGCTTTTTTTCTGGCAAGATAGTCTTGTAAATGCGGGCCAA
GATCTGCACACTGGTATTTCGGTTTTTGGGGCCGCGGGCGGCGACGGGGCCCGTGCGTCCCAGCGCACAT
GTTCGGCGAGGCGGGGCCTGCGAGCGCGGCCACCGAGAATCGGACGGGGGTAGTCTCAAGCTGGCCGGCC
TGCTCTGGTGCCTGGCCTCGCGCCGCCGTGTATCGCCCCGCCCTGGGCGGCAAGGCTGGCCCGGTCGGCA
CCAGTTGCGTGAGCGGAAAGATGGCCGCTTCCCGGCCCTGCTGCAGGGAGCTCAAAATGGAGGACGCGGC
GCTCGGGAGAGCGGGCGGGTGAGTCACCCACACAAAGGAAAAGGGCCTTTCCGTCCTCAGCCGTCGCTTC
ATGTGACTCCACGGAGTACCGGGCGCCGTCCAGGCACCTCGATTAGTTCTCGCGCTTTTGGAGTACGTCG
TCTTTAGGTTGGGGGGAGGGGTTTTATGCGATGGAGTTTCCCCACACTGAGTGGGTGGAGACTGAAGTTA
GGCCAGCTTGGCACTTGATGTAATTCTCCTTGGAATTTGCCCTTTTTGAGTTTGGATCTTGGTTCATTCT
CAAGCCTCAGACAGTGGTTCAAAGTTTTTTTCTTCCATTTCAGGTGTCGTGAGCTAGCCCACCATGACCG
AGTACAAGCCCACGGTGCGCCTCGCCACCCGCGACGACGTCCCCCGGGCCGTACGCACCCTCGCCGCCGC
GTTCGCCGACTACCCCGCCACGCGCCACACCGTCGACCCGGACCGCCACATCGAGCGGGTCACCGAGCTG
CAAGAACTCTTCCTCACGCGCGTCGGGCTCGACATCGGCAAGGTGTGGGTCGCGGACGACGGCGCCGCGG
TGGCGGTCTGGACCACGCCGGAGAGCGTCGAAGCGGGGGCGGTGTTCGCCGAGATCGGCCCGCGCATGGC
CGAGTTGAGCGGTTCCCGGCTGGCCGCGCAGCAACAGATGGAAGGCCTCCTGGCGCCGCACCGGCCCAAG
GAGCCCGCGTGGTTCCTGGCCACCGTCGGCGTCTCGCCCGACCACCAGGGCAAGGGTCTGGGCAGCGCCG
TCGTGCTCCCCGGAGTGGAGGCGGCCGAGCGCGCCGGGGTGCCCGCCTTCCTGGAGACCTCCGCGCCCCG
CAACCTCCCCTTCTACGAGCGGCTCGGCTTCACCGTCACCGCCGACGTCGAGGTGCCCGAAGGACCGCGC
ACCTGGTGCATGACCCGCAAGCCCGGTGCCGGATCGGGAGAGGGCAGAGGAAGTCTGCTAACATGCGGTG
ACGTCGAGGAGAATCCTGGCCCACCGGTCGCCACCATGGTGAGCAAGGGCGAGGAGCTGTTCACCGGGGT
GGTGCCCATCCTGGTCGAGCTGGACGGCGACGTAAACGGCCACAAGTTCAGCGTGTCTGGCGAGGGCGAG
GGCGATGCCACCTACGGCAAGCTGACCCTGAAGTTCATCTGCACCACCGGCAAGCTGCCCGTGCCCTGGC
CCACCCTCGTGACCACCCTGACCTACGGCGTGCAGTGCTTCAGCCGCTACCCCGACCACATGAAGCAGCA
CGACTTCTTCAAGTCCGCCATGCCCGAAGGCTACGTCCAGGAGCGCACCATCTTCTTCAAGGACGACGGC
AACTACAAGACCCGCGCCGAGGTGAAGTTCGAGGGCGACACCCTGGTGAACCGCATCGAGCTGAAGGGCA
TCGACTTCAAGGAGGACGGCAACATCCTGGGGCACAAGCTGGAGTACAACTACAACAGCCACAACGTCTA
TATCATGGCCGACAAGCAGAAGAACGGCATCAAGGCGAACTTCAAGATCCGCCACAACATCGAGGACGGC
AGCGTGCAGCTCGCCGACCACTACCAGCAGAACACCCCCATCGGCGACGGCCCCGTGCTGCTGCCCGACA
ACCACTACCTGAGCACCCAGTCCGCCCTGAGCAAAGACCCCAACGAGAAGCGCGATCACATGGTCCTGCT
GGAGTTCGTGACCGCCGCCGGGATCACTCTCGGCATGGACGAGCTGTACAAGTAATAAGAATTCGTCGAG
GGACCTAATAACTTCGTATAGCATACATTATACGAAGTTATACATGTTTAAGGGTTCCGGTTCCACTAGG
TACAATTCGATATCAAGCTTATCGATAATCAACCTCTGGATTACAAAATTTGTGAAAGATTGACTGGTAT
TCTTAACTATGTTGCTCCTTTTACGCTATGTGGATACGCTGCTTTAATGCCTTTGTATCATGCTATTGCT
TCCCGTATGGCTTTCATTTTCTCCTCCTTGTATAAATCCTGGTTGCTGTCTCTTTATGAGGAGTTGTGGC
CCGTTGTCAGGCAACGTGGCGTGGTGTGCACTGTGTTTGCTGACGCAACCCCCACTGGTTGGGGCATTGC
CACCACCTGTCAGCTCCTTTCCGGGACTTTCGCTTTCCCCCTCCCTATTGCCACGGCGGAACTCATCGCC
GCCTGCCTTGCCCGCTGCTGGACAGGGGCTCGGCTGTTGGGCACTGACAATTCCGTGGTGTTGTCGGGGA
AATCATCGTCCTTTCCTTGGCTGCTCGCCTGTGTTGCCACCTGGATTCTGCGCGGGACGTCCTTCTGCTA
CGTCCCTTCGGCCCTCAATCCAGCGGACCTTCCTTCCCGCGGCCTGCTGCCGGCTCTGCGGCCTCTTCCG
CGACTTCGCCTTCGCCCTCAGACGAGTCGGATCTCCCTTTGGGCCGCCTCCCCGCATCGATACCGTCGAC
CTCGATCGAGACCTAGAAAAACATGGAGCAATCACAAGTAGCAATACAGCAGCTACCAATGCTGATTGTG
CCTGGCTAGAAGCACAAGAGGAGGAGGAGGTGGGTTTTCCAGTCACACCTCAGGTACCTTTAAGACCAAT
GACTTACAAGGCAGCTGTAGATCTTAGCCACTTTTTAAAAGAAAAGGGGGGACTGGAAGGGCTAATTCAC
TCCCAACGAAGTCAAGATATCCTTGATCTGTGGATCTACCACACACAAGGCTACTTCCCTGATTGGCAGA
ACTACACACCAGGGCCAGGGATCAGATATCCACTGACCTTTGGATGGTGCTACAAGCTAGTACCAGTTGA
GCAAGAGAAGGTAGAAGAAGCCAATGAAGGAGAGAACACCCGCTTGTTACACCCTGTGAGCCTGCATGGG
ATGGATGACCCGGAGAGAGAAGTATTAGAGTGGAGGTTTGACAGCCGCCTAGCATTTCATCACATGGCCC
GAGAGCTGCATCCGGACTGTACTGGGTCTCTCTGGTTAGACCAGATCTGAGCCTGGGAGCTCTCTGGCTA
ACTAGGGAACCCACTGCTTAAGCCTCAATAAAGCTTGCCTTGAGTGCTTCAAGTAGTGTGTGCCCGTCTG
TTGTGTGACTCTGGTAACTAGAGATCCCTCAGACCCTTTTAGTCAGTGTGGAAAATCTCTAGCAGCATGT
GAGCAAAAGGCCAGCAAAAGGCCAGGAACCGTAAAAAGGCCGCGTTGCTGGCGTTTTTCCATAGGCTCCG
CCCCCCTGACGAGCATCACAAAAATCGACGCTCAAGTCAGAGGTGGCGAAACCCGACAGGACTATAAAGA
TACCAGGCGTTTCCCCCTGGAAGCTCCCTCGTGCGCTCTCCTGTTCCGACCCTGCCGCTTACCGGATACC
TGTCCGCCTTTCTCCCTTCGGGAAGCGTGGCGCTTTCTCATAGCTCACGCTGTAGGTATCTCAGTTCGGT
GTAGGTCGTTCGCTCCAAGCTGGGCTGTGTGCACGAACCCCCCGTTCAGCCCGACCGCTGCGCCTTATCC
GGTAACTATCGTCTTGAGTCCAACCCGGTAAGACACGACTTATCGCCACTGGCAGCAGCCACTGGTAACA
GGATTAGCAGAGCGAGGTATGTAGGCGGTGCTACAGAGTTCTTGAAGTGGTGGCCTAACTACGGCTACAC
TAGAAGAACAGTATTTGGTATCTGCGCTCTGCTGAAGCCAGTTACCTTCGGAAAAAGAGTTGGTAGCTCT
TGATCCGGCAAACAAACCACCGCTGGTAGCGGTGGTTTTTTTGTTTGCAAGCAGCAGATTACGCGCAGAA
AAAAAGGATCTCAAGAAGATCCTTTGATCTTTTCTACGGGGTCTGACGCTCGTGGAACGAAAACTCACGT
TAAGGGATTTTGGTCATGAGATTATCAAAAAGGATCTTCACCTAGATCCTTTTAAATTAAAAATGAAGTT
TTAAATCAATCTAAAGTATATATGAGTAAACTTGGTCTGACAGTTACCAATGCTTAATCAGTGAGGCACC
TATCTCAGCGATCTGTCTATTTCGTTCATCCATAGTTGCCTGACTCCCCGTCGTGTAGATAACTACGATA
CGGGAGGGCTTACCATCTGGCCCCAGTGCTGCAATGATACCGCGAGACCCACGCTCACCGGCTCCAGATT
TATCAGCAATAAACCAGCCAGCCGGAAGGGCCGAGCGCAGAAGTGGTCCTGCAACTTTATCCGCCTCCAT
CCAGTCTATTAATTGTTGCCGGGAAGCTAGAGTAAGTAGTTCGCCAGTTAATAGTTTGCGCAACGTTGTT
GCCATTGCTACAGGCATCGTGGTGTCACGCTCGTCGTTTGGTATGGCTTCATTCAGCTCCGGTTCCCAAC
GATCAAGGCGAGTTACATGATCCCCCATGTTGTGCAAAAAAGCGGTTAGCTCCTTCGGTCCTCCGATCGT
TGTCAGAAGTAAGTTGGCCGCAGTGTTATCACTCATGGTTATGGCAGCACTGCATAATTCTCTTACTGTC
ATGCCATCCGTAAGATGCTTTTCTGTGACTGGTGAGTACTCAACCAAGTCATTCTGAGAATAGTGTATGC
GGCGACCGAGTTGCTCTTGCCCGGCGTCAATACGGGATAATACCGCGCCACATAGCAGAACTTTAAAAGT
GCTCATCATTGGAAAACGTTCTTCGGGGCGAAAACTCTCAAGGATCTTACCGCTGTTGAGATCCAGTTCG
ATGTAACCCACTCGTGCACCCAACTGATCTTCAGCATCTTTTACTTTCACCAGCGTTTCTGGGTGAGCAA
AAACAGGAAGGCAAAATGCCGCAAAAAAGGGAATAAGGGCGACACGGAAATGTTGAATACTCATACTCTT
CCTTTTTCAATATTATTGAAGCATTTATCAGGGTTATTGTCTCATGAGCGGATACATATTTGAATGTATT
TAGAAAAATAAACAAATAGGGGTTCCGCGCACATTTCCCCGAAAAGTGCCACCTGACGTCGACGGATCGG
GAGATCTCCCGATCCCCTATGGTGCACTCTCAGTACAATCTGCTCTGATGCCGCATAGTTAAGCCAGTAT
CTGCTCCCTGCTTGTGT
